LOCUS       Exported 5918 bp ds-DNA circular SYN 30-NOV-2016
DEFINITION  synthetic circular DNA
ACCESSION   .
VERSION     .
KEYWORDS    pGrpE-Wasabi
SOURCE      synthetic DNA construct
  ORGANISM  synthetic DNA construct
REFERENCE   1 (bases 1 to 5918)
  AUTHORS   Dan Piraner
  TITLE     Direct Submission
  JOURNAL   Exported Wednesday, Nov 30, 2016 from SnapGene 3.2.1
            http://www.snapgene.com
FEATURES             Location/Qualifiers
     source          1..5918
                     /organism="synthetic DNA construct"
                     /mol_type="other DNA"
     promoter        47..168
                     /note="GrpE Promoter"
                     /note="From NC_000913.3"
     CDS             169..171
                     /codon_start=1
                     /product="start codon"
                     /note="ATG"
                     /translation="M"
     CDS             181..198
                     /codon_start=1
                     /product="6xHis affinity tag"
                     /note="6xHis"
                     /translation="HHHHHH"
     CDS             211..921
                     /codon_start=1
                     /product="green variant of teal fluorescent protein mTFP1
                     (Ai et al., 2008)"
                     /note="mWasabi"
                     /translation="MVSKGEETTMGVIKPDMKIKLKMEGNVNGHAFVIEGEGEGKPYDG
                     TNTINLEVKEGAPLPFSYDILTTAFSYGNRAFTKYPDDIPNYFKQSFPEGYSWERTMTF
                     EDKGIVKVKSDISMEEDSFIYEIHLKGENFPPNGPVMQKETTGWDASTERMYVRDGVLK
                     GDVKMKLLLEGGGHHRVDFKTIYRAKKAVKLPDYHFVDHRIEILNHDKDYNKVTVYEIA
                     VARNSTDGMDELYKG"
     terminator      1023..1070
                     /note="T7 terminator"
                     /note="transcription terminator for bacteriophage T7 RNA
                     polymerase"
     rep_origin      1107..1562
                     /direction=RIGHT
                     /note="f1 ori"
                     /note="f1 bacteriophage origin of replication; arrow
                     indicates direction of (+) strand synthesis"
     CDS             complement(1677..2537)
                     /codon_start=1
                     /gene="bla"
                     /product="beta-lactamase"
                     /note="AmpR"
                     /note="confers resistance to ampicillin, carbenicillin, and
                     related antibiotics"
                     /translation="MSIQHFRVALIPFFAAFCLPVFAHPETLVKVKDAEDQLGARVGYI
                     ELDLNSGKILESFRPEERFPMMSTFKVLLCGAVLSRIDAGQEQLGRRIHYSQNDLVEYS
                     PVTEKHLTDGMTVRELCSAAITMSDNTAANLLLTTIGGPKELTAFLHNMGDHVTRLDRW
                     EPELNEAIPNDERDTTMPVAMATTLRKLLTGELLTLASRQQLIDWMEADKVAGPLLRSA
                     LPAGWFIADKSGAGERGSRGIIAALGPDGKPSRIVVIYTTGSQATMDERNRQIAEIGAS
                     LIKHW"
     promoter        complement(2538..2630)
                     /gene="bla"
                     /note="AmpR promoter"
     rep_origin      2711..3299
                     /direction=RIGHT
                     /note="ori"
                     /note="high-copy-number ColE1/pMB1/pBR322/pUC origin of
                     replication"
     CDS             complement(3729..3920)
                     /codon_start=1
                     /gene="rop"
                     /product="Rop protein, which maintains plasmids at low copy
                     number"
                     /note="rop"
                     /translation="MTKQEKTALNMARFIRSQTLTLLEKLNELDADEQADICESLHDHA
                     DELYRSCLARFGDDGENL"
     CDS             complement(4492..5574)
                     /codon_start=1
                     /gene="lacI"
                     /product="lac repressor"
                     /note="lacI"
                     /note="The lac repressor binds to the lac operator to
                     inhibit transcription in E. coli. This inhibition can be
                     relieved by adding lactose or
                     isopropyl-beta-D-thiogalactopyranoside (IPTG)."
                     /translation="MKPVTLYDVAEYAGVSYQTVSRVVNQASHVSAKTREKVEAAMAEL
                     NYIPNRVAQQLAGKQSLLIGVATSSLALHAPSQIVAAIKSRADQLGASVVVSMVERSGV
                     EACKAAVHNLLAQRVSGLIINYPLDDQDAIAVEAACTNVPALFLDVSDQTPINSIIFSH
                     EDGTRLGVEHLVALGHQQIALLAGPLSSVSARLRLAGWHKYLTRNQIQPIAEREGDWSA
                     MSGFQQTMQMLNEGIVPTAMLVANDQMALGAMRAITESGLRVGADISVVGYDDTEDSSC
                     YIPPLTTIKQDFRLLGQTSVDRLLQLSQGQAVKGNQLLPVSLVKRKTTLAPNTQTASPR
                     ALADSLMQLARQVSRLESGQ"
     promoter        complement(5575..5652)
                     /gene="lacI"
                     /note="lacI promoter"
ORIGIN
        1 atgcgtccgg cgtagaggat cgagatcgat ctcgatcccg cgaaattttt ccgaggtcct
       61 tgttgcgaag attgatgaca atgtgagtgc ttcccttgaa accctgaaac tgatccccat
      121 aataagcgaa gttagcgaga tgaatgcgaa aaaaacgcgg agaaattcat gggcagcagc
      181 catcaccatc atcaccacag ccaggatcca atggtgagca agggcgagga gaccacaatg
      241 ggcgtaatca agcccgacat gaagatcaag ctgaagatgg agggcaacgt gaatggccac
      301 gccttcgtga tcgagggcga gggcgagggc aagccctacg acggcaccaa caccatcaac
      361 ctggaggtga aggagggagc ccccctgccc ttctcctacg acattctgac caccgcgttc
      421 agttacggca acagggcctt caccaagtac cccgacgaca tccccaacta cttcaagcag
      481 tccttccccg agggctactc ttgggagcgc accatgacct tcgaggacaa gggcatcgtg
      541 aaggtgaagt ccgacatctc catggaggag gactccttca tctacgagat acacctcaag
      601 ggcgagaact tcccccccaa cggccccgtg atgcagaagg agaccaccgg ctgggacgcc
      661 tccaccgaga ggatgtacgt gcgcgacggc gtgctgaagg gcgacgtcaa gatgaagctg
      721 ctgctggagg gcggcggcca ccaccgcgtt gacttcaaga ccatctacag ggccaagaag
      781 gcggtgaagc tgcccgacta tcactttgtg gaccaccgca tcgagatcct gaaccacgac
      841 aaggactaca acaaggtgac cgtttacgag atcgccgtgg cccgcaactc caccgacggc
      901 atggacgagc tgtacaaggg ctgagtaaag aaaccgctgc tgcgaaattt gaacgccagc
      961 acatggactc gtctactagc gcagcttaat taacctaggc tgctgccacc gctgagcaat
     1021 aactagcata accccttggg gcctctaaac gggtcttgag gggttttttg ctgaaaggag
     1081 gaactatatc cggattggcg aatgggnnnn nnnnnnnnnn nnnnnnnnnn nnnnnnnnnn
     1141 nnnnnnnnnn nnnnnnnnnn nnnnnnnnnn nnnnnnnnnn nnnnnnnnnn nnnnnnnnnn
     1201 nnnnnnnnnn nnnnnnnnnn nnnnnnnnnn cnnnnnnnnn nnnnnnnnnn nnnnnnnnnn
     1261 nnnnnnnnnn nnnnnnnnnn nnnnnnnnnn nnnnnnnnnn nnnnnnnnnn nnnnnnnnnn
     1321 nnannnnnnn nnnnnnnnnn nnnnnnnnnn nnnnnnnnnn nnnnnnnnnn nncctttgac
     1381 gttggagtcc acgttcttta atagtggact cttgttccaa actggaacaa cactcaaccc
     1441 tatctcggtc tattcttttg atttataagg gattttgccg atttcggcct attggttaaa
     1501 aaatgagctg atttaacaaa aatttaacgc gaattttaac aaaatattaa cgtttacaat
     1561 ttctggcggc acgatggcat gagattatca aaaaggatct tcacctagat ccttttaaat
     1621 taaaaatgaa gttttaaatc aatctaaagt atatatgagt aaacttggtc tgacagttac
     1681 caatgcttaa tcagtgaggc acctatctca gcgatctgtc tatttcgttc atccatagtt
     1741 gcctgactcc ccgtcgtgta gataactacg atacgggagg gcttaccatc tggccccagt
     1801 gctgcaatga taccgcgaga cccacgctca ccggctccag atttatcagc aataaaccag
     1861 ccagccggaa gggccgagcg cagaagtggt cctgcaactt tatccgcctc catccagtct
     1921 attaattgtt gccgggaagc tagagtaagt agttcgccag ttaatagttt gcgcaacgtt
     1981 gttgccattg ctacaggcat cgtggtgtca cgctcgtcgt ttggtatggc ttcattcagc
     2041 tccggttccc aacgatcaag gcgagttaca tgatccccca tgttgtgcaa aaaagcggtt
     2101 agctccttcg gtcctccgat cgttgtcaga agtaagttgg ccgcagtgtt atcactcatg
     2161 gttatggcag cactgcataa ttctcttact gtcatgccat ccgtaagatg cttttctgtg
     2221 actggtgagt actcaaccaa gtcattctga gaatagtgta tgcggcgacc gagttgctct
     2281 tgcccggcgt caatacggga taataccgcg ccacatagca gaactttaaa agtgctcatc
     2341 attggaaaac gttcttcggg gcgaaaactc tcaaggatct taccgctgtt gagatccagt
     2401 tcgatgtaac ccactcgtgc acccaactga tcttcagcat cttttacttt caccagcgtt
     2461 tctgggtgag caaaaacagg aaggcaaaat gccgcaaaaa agggaataag ggcgacacgg
     2521 aaatgttgaa tactcatact cttccttttt caatcatgat tgaagcattt atcagggtta
     2581 ttgtctcatg agcggataca tatttgaatg tatttagaaa aataaacaaa taggtcatga
     2641 ccaaaatccc ttaacgtgag ttttcgttcc actgagcgtc agaccccgta gaaaagatca
     2701 aaggatcttc ttgagatcct ttttttctgc gcgtaatctg ctgcttgcaa acaaaaaaac
     2761 caccgctacc agcggtggtt tgtttgccgg atcaagagct accaactctt tttccgaagg
     2821 taactggctt cagcagagcg cagataccaa atactgtcct tctagtgtag ccgtagttag
     2881 gccaccactt caagaactct gtagcaccgc ctacatacct cgctctgcta atcctgttac
     2941 cagtggctgc tgccagtggc gataagtcgt gtcttaccgg gttggactca agacgatagt
     3001 taccggataa ggcgcagcgg tcgggctgaa cggggggttc gtgcacacag cccagcttgg
     3061 agcgaacgac ctacaccgaa ctgagatacc tacagcgtga gctatgagaa agcgccacgc
     3121 ttcccgaagg gagaaaggcg gacaggtatc cggtaagcgg cagggtcgga acaggagagc
     3181 gcacgaggga gcttccaggg ggaaacgcct ggtatcttta tagtcctgtc gggtttcgcc
     3241 acctctgact tgagcgtcga tttttgtgat gctcgtcagg ggggcggagc ctatggaaaa
     3301 acgccagcaa cgcggccttt ttacggttcc tggccttttg ctggcctttt gctcacatgt
     3361 tctttcctgc gttatcccct gattctgtgg ataaccgtat taccgccttt gagtgagctg
     3421 ataccgctcg ccgcagccga acgaccgagc gcagcgagtc agtgagcgag gaagcggaag
     3481 agcgcctgat gcggtatttt ctccttacgc atctgtgcgg tatttcacac cgcatatatg
     3541 gtgcactctc agtacaatct gctctgatgc cgcatagtta agccagtata cactccgcta
     3601 tcgctacgtg actgggtcat ggctgcgccc cgacacccgc caacacccgc tgacgcgccc
     3661 tgacgggctt gtctgctccc ggcatccgct tacagacaag ctgtgaccgt ctccgggagc
     3721 tgcatgtgtc agaggttttc accgtcatca ccgaaacgcg cgaggcagct gcggtaaagc
     3781 tcatcagcgt ggtcgtgaag cgattcacag atgtctgcct gttcatccgc gtccagctcg
     3841 ttgagtttct ccagaagcgt taatgtctgg cttctgataa agcgggccat gttaagggcg
     3901 gttttttcct gtttggtcac tgatgcctcc gtgtaagggg gatttctgtt catgggggta
     3961 atgataccga tgaaacgaga gaggatgctc acgatacggg ttactgatga tgaacatgcc
     4021 cggttactgg aacgttgtga gggtaaacaa ctggcggtat ggatgcggcg ggaccagaga
     4081 aaaatcactc agggtcaatg ccagcgcttc gttaatacag atgtaggtgt tccacagggt
     4141 agccagcagc atcctgcgat gcagatccgg aacataatgg tgcagggcgc tgacttccgc
     4201 gtttccagac tttacgaaac acggaaaccg aagaccattc atgttgttgc tcaggtcgca
     4261 gacgttttgc agcagcagtc gcttcacgtt cgctcgcgta tcggtgattc attctgctaa
     4321 ccagtaaggc aaccccgcca gcctagccgg gtcctcaacg acaggagcac gatcatgcta
     4381 gtcatgcccc gcgcccaccg gaaggagctg actgggttga aggctctcaa gggcatcggt
     4441 cgagatcccg gtgcctaatg agtgagctaa cttacattaa ttgcgttgcg ctcactgccc
     4501 gctttccagt cgggaaacct gtcgtgccag ctgcattaat gaatcggcca acgcgcgggg
     4561 agaggcggtt tgcgtattgg gcgccagggt ggtttttctt ttcaccagtg agacgggcaa
     4621 cagctgattg cccttcaccg cctggccctg agagagttgc agcaagcggt ccacgctggt
     4681 ttgccccagc aggcgaaaat cctgtttgat ggtggttaac ggcgggatat aacatgagct
     4741 gtcttcggta tcgtcgtatc ccactaccga gatgtccgca ccaacgcgca gcccggactc
     4801 ggtaatggcg cgcattgcgc ccagcgccat ctgatcgttg gcaaccagca tcgcagtggg
     4861 aacgatgccc tcattcagca tttgcatggt ttgttgaaaa ccggacatgg cactccagtc
     4921 gccttcccgt tccgctatcg gctgaatttg attgcgagtg agatatttat gccagccagc
     4981 cagacgcaga cgcgccgaga cagaacttaa tgggcccgct aacagcgcga tttgctggtg
     5041 acccaatgcg accagatgct ccacgcccag tcgcgtaccg tcttcatggg agaaaataat
     5101 actgttgatg ggtgtctggt cagagacatc aagaaataac gccggaacat tagtgcaggc
     5161 agcttccaca gcaatggcat cctggtcatc cagcggatag ttaatgatca gcccactgac
     5221 gcgttgcgcg agaagattgt gcaccgccgc tttacaggct tcgacgccgc ttcgttctac
     5281 catcgacacc accacgctgg cacccagttg atcggcgcga gatttaatcg ccgcgacaat
     5341 ttgcgacggc gcgtgcaggg ccagactgga ggtggcaacg ccaatcagca acgactgttt
     5401 gcccgccagt tgttgtgcca cgcggttggg aatgtaattc agctccgcca tcgccgcttc
     5461 cactttttcc cgcgttttcg cagaaacgtg gctggcctgg ttcaccacgc gggaaacggt
     5521 ctgataagag acaccggcat actctgcgac atcgtataac gttactggtt tcacattcac
     5581 caccctgaat tgactctctt ccgggcgcta tcatgccata ccgcgaaagg ttttgcgcca
     5641 ttcgatggtg tccgggatct cgacgctctc ccttatgcga ctcctgcatt aggaagcagc
     5701 ccagtagtag gttgaggccg ttgagcaccg ccgccgcaag gaatggtgca tgcaaggaga
     5761 tggcgcccaa cagtcccccg gccacggggc ctgccaccat acccacgccg aaacaagcgc
     5821 tcatgagccc gaagtggcga gcccgatctt ccccatcggt gatgtcggcg atataggcgc
     5881 cagcaaccgc acctgtggcg ccggtgatgc cggccacg
//
