>Addgene plasmid #86111 | pGrpE-Wasabi | addgene full sequence | sequence record 173109 | Addgene NGS Result
ATGGTGAGCAAGGGCGAGGAGACCACAATGGGCGTAATCAAGCCCGACATGAAGATCAAGCTGAAGATGG
AGGGCAACGTGAATGGCCACGCCTTCGTGATCGAGGGCGAGGGCGAGGGCAAGCCCTACGACGGCACCAA
CACCATCAACCTGGAGGTGAAGGAGGGAGCCCCCCTGCCCTTCTCCTACGACATTCTGACCACCGCGTTC
AGTTACGGCAACAGGGCCTTCACCAAGTACCCCGACGACATCCCCAACTACTTCAAGCAGTCCTTCCCCG
AGGGCTACTCTTGGGAGCGCACCATGACCTTCGAGGACAAGGGCATCGTGAAGGTGAAGTCCGACATCTC
CATGGAGGAGGACTCCTTCATCTACGAGATACACCTCAAGGGCGAGAACTTCCCCCCCAACGGCCCCGTG
ATGCAGAAGGAGACCACCGGCTGGGACGCCTCCACCGAGAGGATGTACGTGCGCGACGGCGTGCTGAAGG
GCGACGTCAAGATGAAGCTGCTGCTGGAGGGCGGCGGCCACCACCGCGTTGACTTCAAGACCATCTACAG
GGCCAAGAAGGCGGTGAAGCTGCCCGACTATCACTTTGTGGACCACCGCATCGAGATCCTGAACCACGAC
AAGGACTACAACAAGGTGACCGTTTACGAGATCGCCGTGGCCCGCAACTCCACCGACGGCATGGACGAGC
TGTACAAGGGCTGAGTAAAGAAACCGCTGCTGCGAAATTTGAACGCCAGCACATGGACTCGTCTACTAGC
GCAGCTTAATTAACCTAGGCTGCTGCCACCGCTGAGCAATAACTAGCATAACCCCTTGGGGCCTCTAAAC
GGGTCTTGAGGGGTTTTTTGCTGAAAGGAGGAACTATATCCGGATTGGCGAATGGG
[124 nt withheld, positions 897-1020]
C
[91 nt withheld, positions 1022-1112]
A
[49 nt withheld, positions 1114-1162]
CCTTTGACGTTGGAGTCCACGTTCTTTAATAGTGGACTCTTGTTCCAAACTGGAACAACACTCAACCCTA
TCTCGGTCTATTCTTTTGATTTATAAGGGATTTTGCCGATTTCGGCCTATTGGTTAAAAAATGAGCTGAT
TTAACAAAAATTTAACGCGAATTTTAACAAAATATTAACGTTTACAATTTCTGGCGGCACGATGGCATGA
GATTATCAAAAAGGATCTTCACCTAGATCCTTTTAAATTAAAAATGAAGTTTTAAATCAATCTAAAGTAT
ATATGAGTAAACTTGGTCTGACAGTTACCAATGCTTAATCAGTGAGGCACCTATCTCAGCGATCTGTCTA
TTTCGTTCATCCATAGTTGCCTGACTCCCCGTCGTGTAGATAACTACGATACGGGAGGGCTTACCATCTG
GCCCCAGTGCTGCAATGATACCGCGAGACCCACGCTCACCGGCTCCAGATTTATCAGCAATAAACCAGCC
AGCCGGAAGGGCCGAGCGCAGAAGTGGTCCTGCAACTTTATCCGCCTCCATCCAGTCTATTAATTGTTGC
CGGGAAGCTAGAGTAAGTAGTTCGCCAGTTAATAGTTTGCGCAACGTTGTTGCCATTGCTACAGGCATCG
TGGTGTCACGCTCGTCGTTTGGTATGGCTTCATTCAGCTCCGGTTCCCAACGATCAAGGCGAGTTACATG
ATCCCCCATGTTGTGCAAAAAAGCGGTTAGCTCCTTCGGTCCTCCGATCGTTGTCAGAAGTAAGTTGGCC
GCAGTGTTATCACTCATGGTTATGGCAGCACTGCATAATTCTCTTACTGTCATGCCATCCGTAAGATGCT
TTTCTGTGACTGGTGAGTACTCAACCAAGTCATTCTGAGAATAGTGTATGCGGCGACCGAGTTGCTCTTG
CCCGGCGTCAATACGGGATAATACCGCGCCACATAGCAGAACTTTAAAAGTGCTCATCATTGGAAAACGT
TCTTCGGGGCGAAAACTCTCAAGGATCTTACCGCTGTTGAGATCCAGTTCGATGTAACCCACTCGTGCAC
CCAACTGATCTTCAGCATCTTTTACTTTCACCAGCGTTTCTGGGTGAGCAAAAACAGGAAGGCAAAATGC
CGCAAAAAAGGGAATAAGGGCGACACGGAAATGTTGAATACTCATACTCTTCCTTTTTCAATCATGATTG
AAGCATTTATCAGGGTTATTGTCTCATGAGCGGATACATATTTGAATGTATTTAGAAAAATAAACAAATA
GGTCATGACCAAAATCCCTTAACGTGAGTTTTCGTTCCACTGAGCGTCAGACCCCGTAGAAAAGATCAAA
GGATCTTCTTGAGATCCTTTTTTTCTGCGCGTAATCTGCTGCTTGCAAACAAAAAAACCACCGCTACCAG
CGGTGGTTTGTTTGCCGGATCAAGAGCTACCAACTCTTTTTCCGAAGGTAACTGGCTTCAGCAGAGCGCA
GATACCAAATACTGTCCTTCTAGTGTAGCCGTAGTTAGGCCACCACTTCAAGAACTCTGTAGCACCGCCT
ACATACCTCGCTCTGCTAATCCTGTTACCAGTGGCTGCTGCCAGTGGCGATAAGTCGTGTCTTACCGGGT
TGGACTCAAGACGATAGTTACCGGATAAGGCGCAGCGGTCGGGCTGAACGGGGGGTTCGTGCACACAGCC
CAGCTTGGAGCGAACGACCTACACCGAACTGAGATACCTACAGCGTGAGCTATGAGAAAGCGCCACGCTT
CCCGAAGGGAGAAAGGCGGACAGGTATCCGGTAAGCGGCAGGGTCGGAACAGGAGAGCGCACGAGGGAGC
TTCCAGGGGGAAACGCCTGGTATCTTTATAGTCCTGTCGGGTTTCGCCACCTCTGACTTGAGCGTCGATT
TTTGTGATGCTCGTCAGGGGGGCGGAGCCTATGGAAAAACGCCAGCAACGCGGCCTTTTTACGGTTCCTG
GCCTTTTGCTGGCCTTTTGCTCACATGTTCTTTCCTGCGTTATCCCCTGATTCTGTGGATAACCGTATTA
CCGCCTTTGAGTGAGCTGATACCGCTCGCCGCAGCCGAACGACCGAGCGCAGCGAGTCAGTGAGCGAGGA
AGCGGAAGAGCGCCTGATGCGGTATTTTCTCCTTACGCATCTGTGCGGTATTTCACACCGCAATGGTGCA
CTCTCAGTACAATCTGCTCTGATGCCGCATAGTTAAGCCAGTATACACTCCGCTATCGCTACGTGACTGG
GTCATGGCTGCGCCCCGACACCCGCCAACACCCGCTGACGCGCCCTGACGGGCTTGTCTGCTCCCGGCAT
CCGCTTACAGACAAGCTGTGACCGTCTCCGGGAGCTGCATGTGTCAGAGGTTTTCACCGTCATCACCGAA
ACGCGCGAGGCAGCTGCGGTAAAGCTCATCAGCGTGGTCGTGAAGCGATTCACAGATGTCTGCCTGTTCA
TCCGCGTCCAGCTCGTTGAGTTTCTCCAGAAGCGTTAATGTCTGGCTTCTGATAAAGCGGGCCATGTTAA
GGGCGGTTTTTTCCTGTTTGGTCACTGATGCCTCCGTGTAAGGGGGATTTCTGTTCATGGGGGTAATGAT
ACCGATGAAACGAGAGAGGATGCTCACGATACGGGTTACTGATGATGAACATGCCCGGTTACTGGAACGT
TGTGAGGGTAAACAACTGGCGGTATGGATGCGGCGGGACCAGAGAAAAATCACTCAGGGTCAATGCCAGC
GCTTCGTTAATACAGATGTAGGTGTTCCACAGGGTAGCCAGCAGCATCCTGCGATGCAGATCCGGAACAT
AATGGTGCAGGGCGCTGACTTCCGCGTTTCCAGACTTTACGAAACACGGAAACCGAAGACCATTCATGTT
GTTGCTCAGGTCGCAGACGTTTTGCAGCAGCAGTCGCTTCACGTTCGCTCGCGTATCGGTGATTCATTCT
GCTAACCAGTAAGGCAACCCCGCCAGCCTAGCCGGGTCCTCAACGACAGGAGCACGATCATGCTAGTCAT
GCCCCGCGCCCACCGGAAGGAGCTGACTGGGTTGAAGGCTCTCAAGGGCATCGGTCGAGATCCCGGTGCC
TAATGAGTGAGCTAACTTACATTAATTGCGTTGCGCTCACTGCCCGCTTTCCAGTCGGGAAACCTGTCGT
GCCAGCTGCATTAATGAATCGGCCAACGCGCGGGGAGAGGCGGTTTGCGTATTGGGCGCCAGGGTGGTTT
TTCTTTTCACCAGTGAGACGGGCAACAGCTGATTGCCCTTCACCGCCTGGCCCTGAGAGAGTTGCAGCAA
GCGGTCCACGCTGGTTTGCCCCAGCAGGCGAAAATCCTGTTTGATGGTGGTTAACGGCGGGATATAACAT
GAGCTGTCTTCGGTATCGTCGTATCCCACTACCGAGATGTCCGCACCAACGCGCAGCCCGGACTCGGTAA
TGGCGCGCATTGCGCCCAGCGCCATCTGATCGTTGGCAACCAGCATCGCAGTGGGAACGATGCCCTCATT
CAGCATTTGCATGGTTTGTTGAAAACCGGACATGGCACTCCAGTCGCCTTCCCGTTCCGCTATCGGCTGA
ATTTGATTGCGAGTGAGATATTTATGCCAACCAGCCAGACGCAGACGCGCCGAGACAGAACTTAATGGGC
CCGCTAACAGCGCGATTTGCTGGTGACCCAATGCGACCAGATGCTCCACGCCCAGTCGCGTACCGTCTTC
ATGGGAGAAAATAATACTGTTGATGGGTGTCTGGTCAGAGACATCAAGAAATAACGCCGGAACATTAGTG
CAGGCAGCTTCCACAGCAATGGCATCCTGGTCATCCAGCGGATAGTTAATGATCAGCCCACTGACGCGTT
GCGCGAGAAGATTGTGCACCGCCGCTTTACAGGCTTCGACGCCGCTTCGTTCTACCATCGACACCACCAC
GCTGGCACCCAGTTGATCGGCGCGAGATTTAATCGCCGCGACAATTTGCGACGGCGCGTGCAGGGCCAGA
CTGGAGGTGGCAACGCCAATCAGCAACGACTGTTTGCCCGCCAGTTGTTGTGCCACGCGGTTGGGAATGT
AATTCAGCTCCGCCATCGCCGCTTCCACTTTTTCCCGCGTTTTCGCAGAAACGTGGCTGGCCTGGTTCAC
CACGCGGGAAACGGTCTGATAAGAGACACCGGCATACTCTGCGACATCGTATAACGTTACTGGTTTCACA
TTCACCACCCTGAATTGACTCTCTTCCGGGCGCTATCATGCCATACCGCGAAAGGTTTTGCGCCATTCGA
TGGTGTCCGGGATCTCGACGCTCTCCCTTATGCGACTCCTGCATTAGGAAGCAGCCCAGTAGTAGGTTGA
GGCCGTTGAGCACCGCCGCCGCAAGGAATGGTGCATGCAAGGAGATGGCGCCCAACAGTCCCCCGGCCAC
GGGGCCTGCCACCATACCCACGCCGAAACAAGCGCTCATGAGCCCGAAGTGGCGAGCCCGATCTTCCCCA
TCGGTGATGTCGGCGATATAGGCGCCAGCAACCGCACCTGTGGCGCCGGTGATGCCGGCCACGATGCGTC
CGGCGTAGAGGATCGAGATCGATCTCGATCCCGCGAAATTTTTCCGAGGTCCTTGTTGCGAAGATTGATG
ACAATGTGAGTGCTTCCCTTGAAACCCTGAAACTGATCCCCATAATAAGCGAAGTTAGCGAGATGAATGC
GAAAAAAACGCGGAGAAATTCATGGGCAGCAGCCATCACCATCATCACCACAGCCAGGATCCA
Features (pLannotate 1.2.2; 16 found; start..end, strand, type, name):
      1..708     +  CDS            mWasabi: mWasabi is a basic (constitutively fluorescent) green fluorescent protein published in 2008, derived from Clavularia sp.. It has high acid sensitivity.
    717..758     +  CDS            S-Tag (fragment): affinity and epitope tag derived from pancreatic ribonuclease A
    788..805     +  CDS            SET1 (fragment): solubility-enhancement tag derived from T7 phage gene 10B
    813..860     +  terminator     T7 terminator: transcription terminator for bacteriophage T7 RNA polymerase
    897..1352    +  rep_origin     f1 ori (sequence partly withheld): f1 bacteriophage origin of replication; arrow indicates direction of (+) strand synthesis
   1467..2327    -  CDS            AmpR: β-lactamase; bla; confers resistance to ampicillin, carbenicillin, and related antibiotics
   2328..2420    -  promoter       AmpR promoter: bla
   2501..3089    +  rep_origin     ori: high-copy-number ColE1/pMB1/pBR322/pUC origin of replication
   3275..3414    -  misc_feature   bom: basis of mobility region from pBR322
   3516..3707    -  CDS            rop: Rop protein, which maintains plasmids at low copy number; rop
   3724..4104    +  CDS            YPB1_ECOLX: Protein predicted: Swiss-Prot protein existence level 4. From Escherichia coli.
   4166..4230    -  CDS            TcR (fragment): tetracycline efflux protein; tet; confers resistance to tetracycline
   4245..4266    -  protein_bind   CAP binding site: CAP binding activates transcription in the presence of cAMP. E. coli catabolite activator protein
   4279..5361    -  CDS            lacI: lac repressor; lacI; The lac repressor binds to the lac operator to inhibit transcription in E. coli. This inhibition can be relieved by adding lactose or isopropyl-β-D-thiogalactopyranoside (IPTG).
   5362..5439    -  promoter       lacI promoter: lacI
   5447..5726    -  CDS            TcR (fragment): tetracycline efflux protein; tet; confers resistance to tetracycline
