[The description below was written by a language model from this plasmid's Addgene catalogue record, the feature table of its GenBank file and pLannotate feature annotations shown in this document.]
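Description:
pGrpE-Wasabi is a bacterial expression plasmid of about 5.9 kb built on the Novagen pETDuet-1 backbone and intended for use in E. coli. It replicates from a ColE1/pMB1-type origin and is selected with ampicillin through the beta-lactamase gene and its own promoter. The catalogue lists it as high copy, although the backbone retains the rop gene and the pBR322 bom region, elements normally associated with reduced copy number. An f1 phage origin is also present, as are lacI and its promoter. These are carried over from the parent vector, and because neither feature table annotates a lac operator in the reporter cassette, lacI probably has no regulatory role here.

The original dual T7 expression architecture has been dismantled: the first T7 promoter was replaced with the promoter of the E. coli grpE gene, annotated as taken from the K-12 genome, and the second T7 promoter was deleted. The GrpE promoter drives a single open reading frame consisting of a start codon, an N-terminal 6xHis tag and mWasabi, a bright green monomeric fluorescent protein derived from the Clavularia teal protein mTFP1. The T7 terminator lies downstream, and remnants of vector S-tag sequence sit between the reporter and the terminator. The sequencing-derived annotation agrees with the depositor's map apart from a shifted start coordinate and a few bases of length. It does not call the GrpE promoter or His tag, which are annotated only in the depositor record.

grpE encodes a heat-shock co-chaperone, so its promoter is heat-responsive, and green fluorescence from this plasmid reports on that transcriptional activity. The associated study concerns tunable thermal bioswitches for controlling microbial therapeutics, so this construct plausibly served to characterise an endogenous heat-shock promoter, though the record does not state this role.
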