Addgene plasmid #86111: pGrpE-Wasabi
Purpose: mWasabi reporter gene driven by GrpE promoter
Depositing lab: Mikhail Shapiro. Depositing organization: California Institute of Technology. Publication: Tunable thermal bioswitches for in vivo control of microbial therapeutics. Piraner DI, Abedi MH, Moser BA, Lee-Gosselin A, Shapiro MG. Nat Chem Biol. 2017 Jan;13(1):75-80. doi: 10.1038/nchembio.2233. Epub 2016 Nov 14. PubMed 27842069.
Backbone
  Vector backbone: pETDuet-1
  Backbone manufacturer: Novagen
  Modifications to backbone: T7 Promoter #1 replaced with pGrpE promoter T7 Promoter #2 deleted
  Vector type: Bacterial Expression
Growth in bacteria
  Bacterial resistance: Ampicillin, 100 μg/mL
  Growth temperature: 37°C
  Growth strain: DH5alpha
  Copy number: High Copy
Gene/Insert
  Gene/Insert name: mWasabi
  Insert size (bp): 756
  GenBank ID: EU024648.1
  Promoter: pGrpE
  Tag / fusion protein: 6xHis (N terminal on insert)
  Cloning method: Restriction Enzyme; 5′ cloning site BamHI (not destroyed); 3′ cloning site HindIII (destroyed during cloning)
  Sequencing primers: 5′ ATGCGTCCGGCGTAGA; 3′ CTAGTTATTGCTCAGCGGTG
Terms and licenses: Academic/Nonprofit Terms; Industry Terms: Not Available to Industry
How to cite: pGrpE-Wasabi was a gift from Mikhail Shapiro (Addgene plasmid # 86111 ; http://n2t.net/addgene:86111 ; RRID:Addgene_86111)
